>Addgene plasmid #104391 | pET259-pUC57 24xMS2V6 | addgene full sequence | sequence record 334582 | Addgene NGS Result
TCGCGCGTTTCGGTGATGACGGTGAAAACCTCTGACACATGCAGCTCCCGGAGACGGTCACAGCTTGTCT
GTAAGCGGATGCCGGGAGCAGACAAGCCCGTCAGGGCGCGTCAGCGGGTGTTGGCGGGTGTCGGGGCTGG
CTTAACTATGCGGCATCAGAGCAGATTGTACTGAGAGTGCACCATATGCGGTGTGAAATACCGCACAGAT
GCGTAAGGAGAAAATACCGCATCAGGCGCCATTCGCCATTCAGGCTGCGCAACTGTTGGGAAGGGCGATC
GGTGCGGGCCTCTTCGCTATTACGCCAGCTGGCGAAAGGGGGATGTGCTGCAAGGCGATTAAGTTGGGTA
ACGCCAGGGTTTTCCCAGTCACGACGTTGTAAAACGACGGCCAGTGAATTCGAGCTCGGTACCTCGCGAA
TGCATCTAGATCATCCAATCTCGAGATCGATAGATCTTCCGTGTGAGGGTCTCTGTCGCCAGAGCTCGGT
ATTCCTGAGCTCGCGTAACAATAGGAATCCCAGAAGTATCCGCACGAGTGCTGATGATATATGCGCGGTA
GTCCTGCGCAAATGGTCCTGATGACGACGACAGAGCACCCATATTGAAGTAATGCAACGGCAGGGCGTAT
TCGTCCCTGTGAATGCTCGCAAGGCAGATGCAATACACGCACCGGGGGCCGTTTTGGCTCGCAGGGTATT
CCTCTGCGACAGTGCTGCCATAGCAGAGTGTAAACTTTGCATGGGTTGGTTGACAGAGAATGGGGTATTC
CTCCATTGGCAAAAAACTTGGCGGCCATCTGCACACCATGTATGATGAAGGTAGTCGAGAAGCGTAATCG
TCTTCTCGTACATCGGCAGAATACCTGCACAACCGAAAAGATGAATAGAATAGAAGTGGTCGGTAGTCCT
GACCACACGAGTAGATTTGACTGTACGAGTAGACATGCCGATATTCTGCACCATGCATGCGGTAATCCTG
CATGACGTAAGCCGACTCCGGTATGGTCCAATTTTGACGGGGAACAGAGTGTCCCACGCGGTAATCCTGC
GTGTCGATTGTTCGGGATAATGGTGCGATGCCCCGAAGGTTTCCTGACTCGCTTGTGGGGTAGTCCTCCA
CATGTGACACTGGTGAGCAATACGGAATGTTCTTTGTAGCACCGTGGGGCCACACAGGGTATTCCTCTGT
GTCGCCCTGGGTGACGTTGCTCCCTGCGTATACCGCGCAAGCGAGAGTGAAGACGCGGTAGTCCTGCGTC
TCCCCGCGATTGCCAGGGGGCTCTGGGATCTTCCGTGTGAGGGTCTCTGTCGCCAGAGCTCGGTATTCCT
GAGCTCGCGTAACAATAGGAATCCCAGAAGTATCCGCACGAGTGCTGATGATATATGCGCGGTAGTCCTG
CGCAAATGGTCCTGATGACGACGACAGAGCACCCATATTGAAGTAATGCAACGGCAGGGCGTATTCGTCC
CTGTGAATGCTCGCAAGGCAGATGCAATACACGCACCGGGGGCCGTTTTGGCTCGCAGGGTATTCCTCTG
CGACAGTGCTGCCATAGCAGAGTGTAAACTTTGCATGGGTTGGTTGACAGAGAATGGGGTATTCCTCCAT
TGGCAAAAAACTTGGCGGCCATCTGCACACCATGTATGATGAAGGTAGTCGAGAAGCGTAATCGTCTTCT
CGTACATCGGCAGAATACCTGCACAACCGAAAAGATGAATAGAATAGAAGTGGTCGGTAGTCCTGACCAC
ACGAGTAGATTTGACTGTACGAGTAGACATGCCGATATTCTGCACCATGCATGCGGTAATCCTGCATGAC
GTAAGCCGACTCCGGTATGGTCCAATTTTGACGGGGAACAGAGTGTCCCACGCGGTAATCCTGCGTGTCG
ATTGTTCGGGATAATGGTGCGATGCCCCGAAGGTTTCCTGACTCGCTTGTGGGGTAGTCCTCCACATGTG
ACACTGGTGAGCAATACGGAATGTTCTTTGTAGCACCGTGGGGCCACACAGGGTATTCCTCTGTGTCGCC
CTGGGTGACGTTGCTCCCTGCGTATACCGCGCAAGCGAGAGTGAAGACGCGGTAGTCCTGCGTCTCCCCG
CGATTGCCAGGGGGCTCTGGGATCCATGATTGGATCGGATCCCGGGCCCGTCGACTGCAGAGGCCTGCAT
GCAAGCTTGGCGTAATCATGGTCATAGCTGTTTCCTGTGTGAAATTGTTATCCGCTCACAATTCCACACA
ACATACGAGCCGGAAGCATAAAGTGTAAAGCCTGGGGTGCCTAATGAGTGAGCTAACTCACATTAATTGC
GTTGCGCTCACTGCCCGCTTTCCAGTCGGGAAACCTGTCGTGCCAGCTGCATTAATGAATCGGCCAACGC
GCGGGGAGAGGCGGTTTGCGTATTGGGCGCTCTTCCGCTTCCTCGCTCACTGACTCGCTGCGCTCGGTCG
TTCGGCTGCGGCGAGCGGTATCAGCTCACTCAAAGGCGGTAATACGGTTATCCACAGAATCAGGGGATAA
CGCAGGAAAGAACATGTGAGCAAAAGGCCAGCAAAAGGCCAGGAACCGTAAAAAGGCCGCGTTGCTGGCG
TTTTTCCATAGGCTCCGCCCCCCTGACGAGCATCACAAAAATCGACGCTCAAGTCAGAGGTGGCGAAACC
CGACAGGACTATAAAGATACCAGGCGTTTCCCCCTGGAAGCTCCCTCGTGCGCTCTCCTGTTCCGACCCT
GCCGCTTACCGGATACCTGTCCGCCTTTCTCCCTTCGGGAAGCGTGGCGCTTTCTCATAGCTCACGCTGT
AGGTATCTCAGTTCGGTGTAGGTCGTTCGCTCCAAGCTGGGCTGTGTGCACGAACCCCCCGTTCAGCCCG
ACCGCTGCGCCTTATCCGGTAACTATCGTCTTGAGTCCAACCCGGTAAGACACGACTTATCGCCACTGGC
AGCAGCCACTGGTAACAGGATTAGCAGAGCGAGGTATGTAGGCGGTGCTACAGAGTTCTTGAAGTGGTGG
CCTAACTACGGCTACACTAGAAGAACAGTATTTGGTATCTGCGCTCTGCTGAAGCCAGTTACCTTCGGAA
AAAGAGTTGGTAGCTCTTGATCCGGCAAACAAACCACCGCTGGTAGCGGTGGTTTTTTTGTTTGCAAGCA
GCAGATTACGCGCAGAAAAAAAGGATCTCAAGAAGATCCTTTGATCTTTTCTACGGGGTCTGACGCTCAG
TGGAACGAAAACTCACGTTAAGGGATTTTGGTCATGAGATTATCAAAAAGGATCTTCACCTAGATCCTTT
TAAATTAAAAATGAAGTTTTAAATCAATCTAAAGTATATATGAGTAAACTTGGTCTGACAGTTACCAATG
CTTAATCAGTGAGGCACCTATCTCAGCGATCTGTCTATTTCGTTCATCCATAGTTGCCTGACTCCCCGTC
GTGTAGATAACTACGATACGGGAGGGCTTACCATCTGGCCCCAGTGCTGCAATGATACCGCGAGACCCAC
GCTCACCGGCTCCAGATTTATCAGCAATAAACCAGCCAGCCGGAAGGGCCGAGCGCAGAAGTGGTCCTGC
AACTTTATCCGCCTCCATCCAGTCTATTAATTGTTGCCGGGAAGCTAGAGTAAGTAGTTCGCCAGTTAAT
AGTTTGCGCAACGTTGTTGCCATTGCTACAGGCATCGTGGTGTCACGCTCGTCGTTTGGTATGGCTTCAT
TCAGCTCCGGTTCCCAACGATCAAGGCGAGTTACATGATCCCCCATGTTGTGCAAAAAAGCGGTTAGCTC
CTTCGGTCCTCCGATCGTTGTCAGAAGTAAGTTGGCCGCAGTGTTATCACTCATGGTTATGGCAGCACTG
CATAATTCTCTTACTGTCATGCCATCCGTAAGATGCTTTTCTGTGACTGGTGAGTACTCAACCAAGTCAT
TCTGAGAATAGTGTATGCGGCGACCGAGTTGCTCTTGCCCGGCGTCAATACGGGATAATACCGCGCCACA
TAGCAGAACTTTAAAAGTGCTCATCATTGGAAAACGTTCTTCGGGGCGAAAACTCTCAAGGATCTTACCG
CTGTTGAGATCCAGTTCGATGTAACCCACTCGTGCACCCAACTGATCTTCAGCATCTTTTACTTTCACCA
GCGTTTCTGGGTGAGCAAAAACAGGAAGGCAAAATGCCGCAAAAAAGGGAATAAGGGCGACACGGAAATG
TTGAATACTCATACTCTTCCTTTTTCAATATTATTGAAGCATTTATCAGGGTTATTGTCTCATGAGCGGA
TACATATTTGAATGTATTTAGAAAAATAAACAAATAGGGGTTCCGCGCACATTTCCCCGAAAAGTGCCAC
CTGACGTCTAAGAAACCATTATTATCATGACATTAACCTATAAAAATAGGCGTATCACGAGGCCCTTTCG
TC
Features (pLannotate 1.2.2; 10 found; start..end, strand, type, name):
    137..236     +  misc_feature   bom (fragment): basis of mobility region from pBR322
    242..399     -  CDS            lacZα (fragment): LacZα fragment of β-galactosidase; lacZ fragment
   2215..2231    -  protein_bind   lac operator: The lac repressor binds to the lac operator to inhibit transcription in E. coli. This inhibition can be relieved by adding lactose or isopropyl-β-D-thiogalactopyranoside (IPTG). lac repressor encoded by lacI
   2239..2269    -  promoter       lac promoter: promoter for the E. coli lac operon
   2284..2305    -  protein_bind   CAP binding site: CAP binding activates transcription in the presence of cAMP. E. coli catabolite activator protein
   2318..2410    -  CDS            lacI (fragment): lac repressor; lacI; The lac repressor binds to the lac operator to inhibit transcription in E. coli. This inhibition can be relieved by adding lactose or isopropyl-β-D-thiogalactopyranoside (IPTG).
   2593..3181    -  rep_origin     ori: high-copy-number ColE1/pMB1/pBR322/pUC origin of replication
   3352..4212    -  CDS            AmpR: β-lactamase; bla; confers resistance to ampicillin, carbenicillin, and related antibiotics
   4213..4317    -  promoter       AmpR promoter: bla
   4412..35      +  CDS            rop (fragment) (across the origin): Rop protein, which maintains plasmids at low copy number; rop
