[The description below was written by a language model from this plasmid's Addgene catalogue record and pLannotate feature annotations shown in this document.]
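Description:
pET259-pUC57 24xMS2V6 is a small (about 4.4 kb) bacterial cloning plasmid built on the commercial pUC57 backbone. It serves as a source of a synthetic array of 24 MS2 coat-protein binding stem-loops (version 6) rather than as an expression construct in its own right. It replicates in E. coli from the high-copy ColE1/pUC-type origin and is selected with ampicillin through the β-lactamase gene and its native promoter. The annotation also picks up the usual pUC remnants: the lac promoter, operator and CAP site, a lacZα fragment, and short fragments of lacI, bom and rop. None of these has a stated functional role here. The gap between the lacZα fragment and the lac operator is unannotated and is large enough to hold the 1,662 bp insert, which the annotation tool does not recognise as a feature.

According to the record, all loops in the array are U-variants, which in the MS2 system bind the coat protein less tightly than the C-variant. The loops are separated by 50-nucleotide linkers, and their sequences are diversified ("synonymous") rather than identical, a design that generally reduces repetitiveness. The array is also open in all three reading frames. The 24-loop version was made by duplicating a 12-loop unit: a BamHI/BglII fragment was inserted into the BglII site, exploiting the compatible ends of these enzymes, and the 3′ BglII site was retained. The stated purpose is MS2V6 cloning, meaning the cassette is excised and placed into a gene of interest. The tagged mRNAs can then be visualised with fluorescent MS2 coat protein, in the context of an improved MS2 system for accurately reporting the mRNA life cycle.
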