Addgene plasmid #104391: pET259-pUC57 24xMS2V6
Purpose: MS2V6 cloning
Depositing lab: Robert Singer & Evelina Tutucci. Depositing organization: Albert Einstein College of Medicine. Publication: An improved MS2 system for accurate reporting of the mRNA life cycle. Tutucci E, Vera M, Biswas J, Garcia J, Parker R, Singer RH. Nat Methods. 2017 Nov 13. doi: 10.1038/nmeth.4502. PubMed 29131164.
Backbone
  Vector backbone: pUC57
  Backbone manufacturer: Genescript
  Vector type: Bacterial Expression
Growth in bacteria
  Bacterial resistance: Ampicillin, 100 μg/mL
  Growth temperature: 37°C
  Growth strain: DH5alpha
  Copy number: High Copy
Gene/Insert
  Gene/Insert name: 24xMS2V6
  Species: Synthetic
  Insert size (bp): 1662
  Mutation: All Loops are U-variants, interspaced by 50 nucleotide linkers, have synonymous sequence,and the sequence is ORF in the 3 frames
  Cloning method: Restriction Enzyme; 5′ cloning site BamHI (unknown if destroyed); 3′ cloning site BglII (not destroyed)
Terms and licenses: Academic/Nonprofit Terms; Industry Terms: Not Available to Industry
Depositor comments: Insert generated by duplication of 12xMBSV6 as a BamHI/BglII fragment inserted at the BglII site
How to cite: pET259-pUC57 24xMS2V6 was a gift from Robert Singer & Evelina Tutucci (Addgene plasmid # 104391 ; http://n2t.net/addgene:104391 ; RRID:Addgene_104391)
