>Addgene plasmid #104391 | pET259-pUC57 24xMS2V6 | depositor partial sequence | sequence record 197822 | 24xMS2V6
TCCGTGTGAGGGTCTCTGTCGCCAGAGCTCGGTATTCCTGAGCTCGCGTAACAATAGGAATCCCAGAAGT
ATCCGCACGAGTGCTGATGATATATGCGCGGTAGTCCTGCGCAAATGGTCCTGATGACGACGACAGAGCA
CCCATATTGAAGTAATGCAACGGCAGGGCGTATTCGTCCCTGTGAATGCTCGCAAGGCAGATGCAATACA
CGCACCGGGGGCCGTTTTGGCTCGCAGGGTATTCCTCTGCGACAGTGCTGCCATAGCAGAGTGTAAACTT
TGCATGGGTTGGTTGACAGAGAATGGGGTATTCCTCCATTGGCAAAAAACTTGGCGGCCATCTGCACACC
ATGTATGATGAAGGTAGTCGAGAAGCGTAATCGTCTTCTCGTACATCGGCAGAATACCTGCACAACCGAA
AAGATGAATAGAATAGAAGTGGTCGGTAGTCCTGACCACACGAGTAGATTTGACTGTACGAGTAGACATG
CCGATATTCTGCACCATGCATGCGGTAATCCTGCATGACGTAAGCCGACTCCGGTATGGTCCAATTTTGA
CGGGGAACAGAGTGTCCCACGCGGTAATCCTGCGTGTCGATTGTTCGGGATAATGGTGCGATGCCCCGAA
GGTTTCCTGACTCGCTTGTGGGGTAGTCCTCCACATGTGACACTGGTGAGCAATACGGAATGTTCTTTGT
AGCACCGTGGGGCCACACAGGGTATTCCTCTGTGTCGCCCTGGGTGACGTTGCTCCCTGCGTATACCGCG
CAAGCGAGAGTGAAGACGCGGTAGTCCTGCGTCTCCCCGCGATTGCCAGGGGGCTCTGGGATCTTCCGTG
TGAGGGTCTCTGTCGCCAGAGCTCGGTATTCCTGAGCTCGCGTAACAATAGGAATCCCAGAAGTATCCGC
ACGAGTGCTGATGATATATGCGCGGTAGTCCTGCGCAAATGGTCCTGATGACGACGACAGAGCACCCATA
TTGAAGTAATGCAACGGCAGGGCGTATTCGTCCCTGTGAATGCTCGCAAGGCAGATGCAATACACGCACC
GGGGGCCGTTTTGGCTCGCAGGGTATTCCTCTGCGACAGTGCTGCCATAGCAGAGTGTAAACTTTGCATG
GGTTGGTTGACAGAGAATGGGGTATTCCTCCATTGGCAAAAAACTTGGCGGCCATCTGCACACCATGTAT
GATGAAGGTAGTCGAGAAGCGTAATCGTCTTCTCGTACATCGGCAGAATACCTGCACAACCGAAAAGATG
AATAGAATAGAAGTGGTCGGTAGTCCTGACCACACGAGTAGATTTGACTGTACGAGTAGACATGCCGATA
TTCTGCACCATGCATGCGGTAATCCTGCATGACGTAAGCCGACTCCGGTATGGTCCAATTTTGACGGGGA
ACAGAGTGTCCCACGCGGTAATCCTGCGTGTCGATTGTTCGGGATAATGGTGCGATGCCCCGAAGGTTTC
CTGACTCGCTTGTGGGGTAGTCCTCCACATGTGACACTGGTGAGCAATACGGAATGTTCTTTGTAGCACC
GTGGGGCCACACAGGGTATTCCTCTGTGTCGCCCTGGGTGACGTTGCTCCCTGCGTATACCGCGCAAGCG
AGAGTGAAGACGCGGTAGTCCTGCGTCTCCCCGCGATTGCCAGGGGGCTCTG
